Addgene plasmid #148781: pCIneo-V5-SBP-MBP-HsNot4-del109-189-GSSG_AG
Purpose: Mammalian Expression of HsNot4-del109-189
Depositing lab: Elisa Izaurralde. Depositing organization: Max Planck Institute for Developmental Biology. Publication: A conserved CAF40-binding motif in metazoan NOT4 mediates association with the CCR4-NOT complex. Keskeny C, Raisch T, Sgromo A, Igreja C, Bhandari D, Weichenrieder O, Izaurralde E. Genes Dev. 2019 Feb 1;33(3-4):236-252. doi: 10.1101/gad.320952.118. Epub 2019 Jan 28. PubMed 30692204.
Backbone
  Vector backbone: pCI-neo
  Vector type: Mammalian Expression
Growth in bacteria
  Bacterial resistance: Ampicillin, 100 μg/mL
  Growth temperature: 37°C
  Growth strain: DH5alpha
  Copy number: High Copy
Gene/Insert
  Gene/Insert name: HsNot4-del109-189
  Species: H. sapiens (human)
  Entrez Gene: CNOT4 (a.k.a. CLONE243, NOT4, NOT4H)
  Cloning method: Unknown
Terms and licenses: Academic/Nonprofit Terms; Industry Terms: Not Available to Industry
Depositor comments: sequence given by variant 4 NCBI: NM_001190848.1 or Uniprot.: isoform 1 O95628-1 Plasmids from this collection were made available to the research community and donated after the lab closed. Please note that the sequence provided by the depositing laboratory may be theoretical/predicted or based on Sanger sequencing results. There may be discrepancies between sequencing results obtained by Addgene and the depositor sequence. If an Addgene verified sequence is not available, please contact before placing your order to request that our lab fully sequence the plasmid.
How to cite: pCIneo-V5-SBP-MBP-HsNot4-del109-189-GSSG_AG was a gift from Elisa Izaurralde (Addgene plasmid # 148781 ; http://n2t.net/addgene:148781 ; RRID:Addgene_148781)
