[The description below was written by a language model from this plasmid's Addgene catalogue record and pLannotate feature annotations shown in this document.]
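Description:
pCIneo-V5-SBP-MBP-HsNot4-del109-189-GSSG_AG is an 8.25 kb mammalian expression plasmid built on the pCI-neo backbone. It is propagated in E. coli as a high-copy plasmid through a ColE1/pUC-type origin and selected with ampicillin via the β-lactamase gene. An f1 origin is also present, which allows single-stranded DNA production. For selection in mammalian cells, the backbone carries a neomycin phosphotransferase cassette driven by the SV40 enhancer/early promoter and terminated by a synthetic poly(A) signal. This cassette allows G418 selection of stable transfectants.

The expression unit uses the human CMV immediate-early enhancer and promoter, followed by the chimeric β-globin/immunoglobulin intron that generally improves expression, and ends with the SV40 late-type polyadenylation signal. A T7 promoter sits upstream of the coding region and a partial T3 promoter lies downstream in the opposite orientation, both typical of pCI-neo.

The open reading frame encodes an N-terminal triple tag fused to human CNOT4 (NOT4). The tag consists of a V5 epitope for detection, a streptavidin-binding peptide for affinity pulldown, and cytosolic E. coli maltose-binding protein lacking its signal sequence. CNOT4 is an E3 ubiquitin ligase that associates with the CCR4-NOT complex. According to the name, residues 109–189 are deleted, and the "GSSG" in the name suggests a short linker replaces them, although the record does not state this explicitly. The depositor bases the sequence on isoform 1.

The associated study concerned how NOT4 binds the CCR4-NOT complex, so the construct suits expression and streptavidin pulldown or interaction assays in human cells. The depositor sequence may be theoretical rather than fully verified.
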