Features (pLannotate 1.2.2; 22 found; start..end, strand, type, name):
    140..517     +  enhancer       CMV enhancer: human cytomegalovirus immediate early enhancer
    518..729     +  promoter       CMV promoter: human cytomegalovirus (CMV) immediate early promoter
    890..1022    +  intron         chimeric intron: chimera between introns from human β-globin and immunoglobulin heavy chain genes
   1067..1085    +  promoter       T7 promoter: promoter for bacteriophage T7 RNA polymerase
   1107..1148    +  CDS            V5 tag: epitope tag from simian virus 5
   1170..1283    +  CDS            SBP: streptavidin-binding peptide selected from a peptide library; binds streptavidin with nanomolar affinity (Keefe et al., 2001)
   1308..2399    +  CDS            MBP: maltose binding protein from E. coli; malE (mutated); This version of the gene does not encode a signal sequence, so MBP will remain in the cytosol.
   2412..3905    +  CDS            CNOT4 (fragment): CNOT4_HUMAN - Also known as NOT4. Experimental evidence at protein level: Swiss-Prot protein existence level 1. Has E3 ubiquitin ligase activity, promoting ubiquitination and degradation of target proteins (PubMed:11823428, PubMed:22159038, PubMed:26575292). Involved in activation of the JAK/STAT pathway (PubMed:11823428, PubMed:22159038). Catalyzes ubiquitination of methylated RBM15 (PubMed:26575292). Plays a role in quality control of translation of mitochondrial outer membrane-localized mRNA (PubMed:29861391). As part of the PINK1-regulated signaling, upon mitochondria damage, ubiquitinates
   3920..3937    -  promoter       T3 promoter (fragment): promoter for bacteriophage T3 RNA polymerase
   3955..4076    -  polyA_signal   SV40 poly(A) signal: SV40 polyadenylation signal
   4099..4167    -  CDS            large T antigen (fragment): large T antigen from SV40 (simian virus 40)
   4191..4258    +  CDS            lacZα (fragment): LacZα fragment of β-galactosidase; lacZ fragment
   4262..4690    +  rep_origin     f1 ori (sequence partly withheld): f1 bacteriophage origin of replication; arrow indicates direction of (+) strand synthesis
   4718..4769    -  misc_feature   bom (fragment): basis of mobility region from pBR322
   4834..5191    +  promoter       SV40 promoter: SV40 enhancer and early promoter
   5242..6033    +  CDS            neo: KKA2_KLEPN - Also known as kan, nptII. Experimental evidence at protein level: Swiss-Prot protein existence level 1. Resistance to kanamycin, neomycin, paromomycin, ribostamycin, butirosin and gentamicin B. From Klebsiella pneumoniae.
   6100..6148    +  polyA_signal   poly(A) signal: synthetic polyadenylation signal
   6168..6222    -  misc_feature   bom (fragment): basis of mobility region from pBR322
   6324..6359    -  CDS            rop (fragment): Rop protein, which maintains plasmids at low copy number; rop
   6454..6558    +  promoter       AmpR promoter: bla
   6559..7419    +  CDS            AmpR: β-lactamase; bla; confers resistance to ampicillin, carbenicillin, and related antibiotics
   7590..8178    +  rep_origin     ori: high-copy-number ColE1/pMB1/pBR322/pUC origin of replication
>Addgene plasmid #148781 | pCIneo-V5-SBP-MBP-HsNot4-del109-189-GSSG_AG | depositor full sequence | sequence record 291229 | Full Sequence
TCAATATTGGCCATTAGCCATATTATTCATTGGTTATATAGCATAAATCAATATTGGCTATTGGCCATTG
CATACGTTGTATCTATATCATAATATGTACATTTATATTGGCTCATGTCCAATATGACCGCCATGTTGGC
ATTGATTATTGACTAGTTATTAATAGTAATCAATTACGGGGTCATTAGTTCATAGCCCATATATGGAGTT
CCGCGTTACATAACTTACGGTAAATGGCCCGCCTGGCTGACCGCCCAACGACCCCCGCCCATTGACGTCA
ATAATGACGTATGTTCCCATAGTAACGCCAATAGGGACTTTCCATTGACGTCAATGGGTGGAGTATTTAC
GGTAAACTGCCCACTTGGCAGTACATCAAGTGTATCATATGCCAAGTCCGCCCCCTATTGACGTCAATGA
CGGTAAATGGCCCGCCTGGCATTATGCCCAGTACATGACCTTACGGGACTTTCCTACTTGGCAGTACATC
TACGTATTAGTCATCGCTATTACCATGGTGATGCGGTTTTGGCAGTACACCAATGGGCGTGGATAGCGGT
TTGACTCACGGGGATTTCCAAGTCTCCACCCCATTGACGTCAATGGGAGTTTGTTTTGGCACCAAAATCA
ACGGGACTTTCCAAAATGTCGTAACAACTGCGATCGCCCGCCCCGTTGACGCAAATGGGCGGTAGGCGTG
TACGGTGGGAGGTCTATATAAGCAGAGCTCGTTTAGTGAACCGTCAGATCACTAGAAGCTTTATTGCGGT
AGTTTATCACAGTTAAATTGCTAACGCAGTCAGTGCTTCTGACACAACAGTCTCGAACTTAAGCTGCAGT
GACTCTCTTAAGGTAGCCTTGCAGAAGTTGGTCGTGAGGCACTGGGCAGGTAAGTATCAAGGTTACAAGA
CAGGTTTAAGGAGACCAATAGAAACTGGGCTTGTCGAGACAGAGAAGACTCTTGCGTTTCTGATAGGCAC
CTATTGGTCTTACTGACATCCACTTTGCCTTTCTCTCCACAGGTGTCCACTCCCAGTTCAATTACAGCTC
TTAAGGCTAGAGTACTTAATACGACTCACTATAGGCTAGCAATTGCGGCCACCATGGGTAAGCCTATCCC
TAACCCTCTCCTCGGTCTCGATTCTACGCCCGGAAGCGGTAGCGGTACCATGGACGAGAAGACCACCGGC
TGGGGGGGCGGCCACGTGGTGGAGGGCCTGGCCGGCGAGCTGGAGCAGCTGCGGGCCAGGCTGGAGCACC
ACCCTCAGGGCCAGCGGGAGCCCTCCGGCGGCTGCAAGCCCCTCGACATGAAAATCGAAGAAGGTAAACT
GGTAATCTGGATTAACGGCGATAAAGGCTATAACGGTCTCGCTGAAGTCGGTAAGAAATTCGAGAAAGAT
ACCGGAATTAAAGTCACCGTTGAGCATCCGGATAAACTGGAAGAGAAATTCCCGCAGGTTGCGGCAACTG
GCGATGGCCCTGACATTATCTTCTGGGCACACGACCGCTTTGGTGGCTACGCTCAATCTGGCCTGTTGGC
TGAAATCACCCCGGACAAAGCGTTCCAGGACAAGCTGTATCCGTTTACCTGGGATGCCGTACGTTACAAC
GGCAAGCTGATTGCTTACCCGATCGCTGTTGAAGCGTTATCGCTGATTTATAACAAAGATCTGCTGCCGA
ACCCGCCAAAAACCTGGGAAGAGATCCCGGCGCTGGATAAAGAACTGAAAGCGAAAGGTAAGAGCGCGCT
GATGTTCAACCTGCAAGAACCGTACTTCACCTGGCCGCTGATTGCTGCTGACGGGGGTTATGCGTTCAAG
TATGAAAACGGCAAGTACGACATTAAAGACGTGGGCGTGGATAACGCTGGCGCGAAAGCGGGTCTGACCT
TCCTGGTTGACCTGATTAAAAGCAAACACATGAATGCAGACACCGATTACTCCATCGCAGAAGCTGCCTT
TAATAAAGGCGAAACAGCGATGACCATCAACGGCCCGTGGGCATGGTCCAACATCGACACCAGCAAAGTG
AATTATGGTGTAACGGTACTGCCGACCTTCAAGGGTCAACCATCCAAACCGTTCGTTGGCGTGCTGAGCG
CAGGTATTAACGCCGCCAGTCCGAACAAAGAGCTGGCGAAAGAGTTCCTCGAAAACTATCTGCTGACTGA
TGAAGGTCTGGAAGCGGTTAATAAAGACAAACCGCTGGGTGCCGTAGCGCTGAAGTCTTACGAGGAAGAG
TTGGCGAAAGATCCACGTATTGCCGCCACCATGGAAAACGCCCAGAAAGGTGAAATCATGCCGAACATCC
CGCAGATGTCCGCTTTCTGGTATGCCGTGCGTACTGCGGTGATCAACGCCGCCAGCGGTCGTCAGACTGT
CGATGAAGCCCTGAAAGACCCTCCACTCGAGATGTCTCGCAGTCCTGATGCGAAGGAAGACCCTGTGGAG
TGCCCTCTTTGCATGGAGCCCTTGGAGATAGATGATATCAACTTTTTCCCTTGCACCTGTGGCTACCAGA
TTTGCCGATTTTGTTGGCATCGAATTCGCACTGATGAAAATGGGCTTTGTCCTGCATGTAGAAAGCCATA
TCCAGAAGACCCAGCAGTTTATAAACCACTCTCCCAGGAAGAGCTGCAAAGGATAAAGAATGAGAAAAAA
CAGAAACAAAATGAGAGAAAACAGAAAATATCAGAAAATCGCAAACATTTGGCTAGTGTACGTGTCGTAC
AAAAAGGTAGCAGCGGTCTAGGTACAACAAAATACTGCAGTTACTTCTTAAAGAATATGCAGTGTCCAAA
ACCTGACTGCATGTATCTTCATGAATTGGGGGATGAGGCGGCCAGCTTCACAAAAGAGGAAATGCAGGCG
GGTAAACACCAAGAATATGAACAGAAGCTACTTCAAGAATTATATAAATTAAATCCCAATTTTCTTCAGC
TATCTACGGGTTCAGTTGATAAAAATAAGAACAAAGTGACACCACTGCAGAGGTACGATACCCCCATTGA
CAAACCTTCAGATTCTCTCAGTATAGGGAACGGTGATAATTCCCAGCAGATATCTAACAGTGATACGCCT
TCACCACCACCTGGTTTGTCAAAATCCAATCCAGTCATCCCCATCAGTTCATCCAATCACAGTGCACGGT
CCCCTTTTGAAGGGGCAGTAACAGAGTCACAGTCGTTATTCTCAGACAATTTTCGCCATCCCAACCCTAT
CCCAAGTGGGCTTCCTCCTTTCCCCAGCTCCCCACAGACATCCAGTGACTGGCCTACAGCACCAGAACCA
CAGAGCCTCTTCACATCAGAAACAATCCCAGTATCATCCTCTACAGACTGGCAAGCAGCTTTTGGCTTTG
GTTCTTCTAAACAACCAGAGGATGACTTGGGTTTTGATCCCTTCGATGTCACTCGAAAAGCCTTAGCAGA
CCTGATTGAGAAGGAACTGTCCGTTCAAGACCAACCTTCCCTTTCGCCCACATCTCTTCAGAACTCCTCT
TCACACACTACAACCGCCAAAGGTCCAGGCTCTGGATTCCTGCATCCTGCTGCAGCTACAAATGCCAATT
CTCTCAATAGTACCTTTTCAGTCTTGCCCCAGAGGTTCCCTCAATTTCAGCAGCACCGAGCGGTTTATAA
TTCATTCAGTTTTCCAGGCCAGGCAGCCCGCTATCCTTGGATGGCCTTTCCACGCAATAGCATCATGCAC
TTGAACCACACAGCAAACCCCACCTCAAATAGTAATTTCTTGGACTTGAATCTCCCGCCACAGCACAACA
CAGGTCTGGGAGGGATCCCTGTAGCAGGGGAAGAAGAGGTGAAGGTTTCGACCATGCCACTGTCAACCTC
TTCCCATTCATTACAACAAGGACAGCAGCCTACAAGTCTCCACACTACTGTGGCCTAAGCGGCCGCTTCC
CTTTAGTGAGGGTTAATGCTTCGAGCAGACATGATAAGATACATTGATGAGTTTGGACAAACCACAACTA
GAATGCAGTGAAAAAAATGCTTTATTTGTGAAATTTGTGATGCTATTGCTTTATTTGTAACCATTATAAG
CTGCAATAAACAAGTTAACAACAACAATTGCATTCATTTTATGTTTCAGGTTCAGGGGGAGATGTGGGAG
GTTTTTTAAAGCAAGTAAAACCTCTACAAATGTGGTAAAATCCGATAAGGATCGATCCGGGCTGGCGTAA
TAGCGAAGAGGCCCGCACCGATCGCCCTTCCCAACAGTTGCGCAGCCTGAATGGCGAATGG
[124 nt withheld, positions 4262-4385]
C
[91 nt withheld, positions 4387-4477]
A
[49 nt withheld, positions 4479-4527]
CCTTTGACGTTGGAGTCCACGTTCTTT
[37 nt withheld, positions 4555-4591]
ACCCTATCTCGGTCTATTCTTTTGATTTATAAGGGATTTTGCCGATTTCGGCCTATTGGTTAAAAAATGA
GCTGATTTAACAAAAATTTAACGCGAATTTTAACAAAATATTAACGCTTACAATTTCCTGATGCGGTATT
TTCTCCTTACGCATCTGTGCGGTATTTCACACCGCATACGCGGATCTGCGCAGCACCATGGCCTGAAATA
ACCTCTGAAAGAGGAACTTGGTTAGGTACCTTCTGAGGCGGAAAGAACCAGCTGTGGAATGTGTGTCAGT
TAGGGTGTGGAAAGTCCCCAGGCTCCCCAGCAGGCAGAAGTATGCAAAGCATGCATCTCAATTAGTCAGC
AACCAGGTGTGGAAAGTCCCCAGGCTCCCCAGCAGGCAGAAGTATGCAAAGCATGCATCTCAATTAGTCA
GCAACCATAGTCCCGCCCCTAACTCCGCCCATCCCGCCCCTAACTCCGCCCAGTTCCGCCCATTCTCCGC
CCCATGGCTGACTAATTTTTTTTATTTATGCAGAGGCCGAGGCCGCCTCGGCCTCTGAGCTATTCCAGAA
GTAGTGAGGAGGCTTTTTTGGAGGCCTAGGCTTTTGCAAAAAGCTTGATTCTTCTGACACAACAGTCTCG
AACTTAAGGCTAGAGCCACCATGATTGAACAAGATGGATTGCACGCAGGTTCTCCGGCCGCTTGGGTGGA
GAGGCTATTCGGCTATGACTGGGCACAACAGACAATCGGCTGCTCTGATGCCGCCGTGTTCCGGCTGTCA
GCGCAGGGGCGCCCGGTTCTTTTTGTCAAGACCGACCTGTCCGGTGCCCTGAATGAACTGCAGGACGAGG
CAGCGCGGCTATCGTGGCTGGCCACGACGGGCGTTCCTTGCGCAGCTGTGCTCGACGTTGTCACTGAAGC
GGGAAGGGACTGGCTGCTATTGGGCGAAGTGCCGGGGCAGGATCTCCTGTCATCTCACCTTGCTCCTGCC
GAGAAAGTATCCATCATGGCTGATGCAATGCGGCGGCTGCATACGCTTGATCCGGCTACCTGCCCATTCG
ACCACCAAGCGAAACATCGCATCGAGCGAGCACGTACTCGGATGGAAGCCGGTCTTGTCGATCAGGATGA
TCTGGACGAAGAGCATCAGGGGCTCGCGCCAGCCGAACTGTTCGCCAGGCTCAAGGCGCGCATGCCCGAC
GGCGAGGATCTCGTCGTGACCCATGGCGATGCCTGCTTGCCGAATATCATGGTGGAAAATGGCCGCTTTT
CTGGATTCATCGACTGTGGCCGGCTGGGTGTGGCGGACCGCTATCAGGACATAGCGTTGGCTACCCGTGA
TATTGCTGAAGAGCTTGGCGGCGAATGGGCTGACCGCTTCCTCGTGCTTTACGGTATCGCCGCTCCCGAT
TCGCAGCGCATCGCCTTCTATCGCCTTCTTGACGAGTTCTTCTGAGCGGGACTCTGGGGTTCGAAATGAC
CGACCAAGCGACGCCCAACCTGCCATCACGATGGCCGCAATAAAATATCTTTATTTTCATTACATCTGTG
TGTTGGTTTTTTGTGTGAATCGATAGCGATAAGGATCCGCGTATGGTGCACTCTCAGTACAATCTGCTCT
GATGCCGCATAGTTAAGCCAGCCCCGACACCCGCCAACACCCGCTGACGCGCCCTGACGGGCTTGTCTGC
TCCCGGCATCCGCTTACAGACAAGCTGTGACCGTCTCCGGGAGCTGCATGTGTCAGAGGTTTTCACCGTC
ATCACCGAAACGCGCGAGACGAAAGGGCCTCGTGATACGCCTATTTTTATAGGTTAATGTCATGATAATA
ATGGTTTCTTAGACGTCAGGTGGCACTTTTCGGGGAAATGTGCGCGGAACCCCTATTTGTTTATTTTTCT
AAATACATTCAAATATGTATCCGCTCATGAGACAATAACCCTGATAAATGCTTCAATAATATTGAAAAAG
GAAGAGTATGAGTATTCAACATTTCCGTGTCGCCCTTATTCCCTTTTTTGCGGCATTTTGCCTTCCTGTT
TTTGCTCACCCAGAAACGCTGGTGAAAGTAAAAGATGCTGAAGATCAGTTGGGTGCACGAGTGGGTTACA
TCGAACTGGATCTCAACAGCGGTAAGATCCTTGAGAGTTTTCGCCCCGAAGAACGTTTTCCAATGATGAG
CACTTTTAAAGTTCTGCTATGTGGCGCGGTATTATCCCGTATTGACGCCGGGCAAGAGCAACTCGGTCGC
CGCATACACTATTCTCAGAATGACTTGGTTGAGTACTCACCAGTCACAGAAAAGCATCTTACGGATGGCA
TGACAGTAAGAGAATTATGCAGTGCTGCCATAACCATGAGTGATAACACTGCGGCCAACTTACTTCTGAC
AACGATCGGAGGACCGAAGGAGCTAACCGCTTTTTTGCACAACATGGGGGATCATGTAACTCGCCTTGAT
CGTTGGGAACCGGAGCTGAATGAAGCCATACCAAACGACGAGCGTGACACCACGATGCCTGTAGCAATGG
CAACAACGTTGCGCAAACTATTAACTGGCGAACTACTTACTCTAGCTTCCCGGCAACAATTAATAGACTG
GATGGAGGCGGATAAAGTTGCAGGACCACTTCTGCGCTCGGCCCTTCCGGCTGGCTGGTTTATTGCTGAT
AAATCTGGAGCCGGTGAGCGTGGGTCTCGCGGTATCATTGCAGCACTGGGGCCAGATGGTAAGCCCTCCC
GTATCGTAGTTATCTACACGACGGGGAGTCAGGCAACTATGGATGAACGAAATAGACAGATCGCTGAGAT
AGGTGCCTCACTGATTAAGCATTGGTAACTGTCAGACCAAGTTTACTCATATATACTTTAGATTGATTTA
AAACTTCATTTTTAATTTAAAAGGATCTAGGTGAAGATCCTTTTTGATAATCTCATGACCAAAATCCCTT
AACGTGAGTTTTCGTTCCACTGAGCGTCAGACCCCGTAGAAAAGATCAAAGGATCTTCTTGAGATCCTTT
TTTTCTGCGCGTAATCTGCTGCTTGCAAACAAAAAAACCACCGCTACCAGCGGTGGTTTGTTTGCCGGAT
CAAGAGCTACCAACTCTTTTTCCGAAGGTAACTGGCTTCAGCAGAGCGCAGATACCAAATACTGTTCTTC
TAGTGTAGCCGTAGTTAGGCCACCACTTCAAGAACTCTGTAGCACCGCCTACATACCTCGCTCTGCTAAT
CCTGTTACCAGTGGCTGCTGCCAGTGGCGATAAGTCGTGTCTTACCGGGTTGGACTCAAGACGATAGTTA
CCGGATAAGGCGCAGCGGTCGGGCTGAACGGGGGGTTCGTGCACACAGCCCAGCTTGGAGCGAACGACCT
ACACCGAACTGAGATACCTACAGCGTGAGCTATGAGAAAGCGCCACGCTTCCCGAAGGGAGAAAGGCGGA
CAGGTATCCGGTAAGCGGCAGGGTCGGAACAGGAGAGCGCACGAGGGAGCTTCCAGGGGGAAACGCCTGG
TATCTTTATAGTCCTGTCGGGTTTCGCCACCTCTGACTTGAGCGTCGATTTTTGTGATGCTCGTCAGGGG
GGCGGAGCCTATGGAAAAACGCCAGCAACGCGGCCTTTTTACGGTTCCTGGCCTTTTGCTGGCCTTTTGC
TCACATGGCTCGACAGATCT
